>Addgene plasmid #81249 | Construct 10 - U6p_40nt_stgRNA | depositor full sequence | sequence record 155353 | Construct 10 - U6p_40nt_stgRNA sequence 10797 bps
GTCGACGGATCGGGAGATCTCCCGATCCCCTATGGTGCACTCTCAGTACAATCTGCTCTGATGCCGCATA
GTTAAGCCAGTATCTGCTCCCTGCTTGTGTGTTGGAGGTCGCTGAGTAGTGCGCGAGCAAAATTTAAGCT
ACAACAAGGCAAGGCTTGACCGACAATTGCATGAAGAATCTGCTTAGGGTTAGGCGTTTTGCGCTGCTTC
GCGATGTACGGGCCAGATATACGCGTTGACATTGATTATTGACTAGTTATTAATAGTAATCAATTACGGG
GTCATTAGTTCATAGCCCATATATGGAGTTCCGCGTTACATAACTTACGGTAAATGGCCCGCCTGGCTGA
CCGCCCAACGACCCCCGCCCATTGACGTCAATAATGACGTATGTTCCCATAGTAACGCCAATAGGGACTT
TCCATTGACGTCAATGGGTGGAGTATTTACGGTAAACTGCCCACTTGGCAGTACATCAAGTGTATCATAT
GCCAAGTACGCCCCCTATTGACGTCAATGACGGTAAATGGCCCGCCTGGCATTATGCCCAGTACATGACC
TTATGGGACTTTCCTACTTGGCAGTACATCTACGTATTAGTCATCGCTATTACCATGGTGATGCGGTTTT
GGCAGTACATCAATGGGCGTGGATAGCGGTTTGACTCACGGGGATTTCCAAGTCTCCACCCCATTGACGT
CAATGGGAGTTTGTTTTGGCACCAAAATCAACGGGACTTTCCAAAATGTCGTAACAACTCCGCCCCATTG
ACGCAAATGGGCGGTAGGCGTGTACGGTGGGAGGTCTATATAAGCAGCGCGTTTTGCCTGTACTGGGTCT
CTCTGGTTAGACCAGATCTGAGCCTGGGAGCTCTCTGGCTAACTAGGGAACCCACTGCTTAAGCCTCAAT
AAAGCTTGCCTTGAGTGCTTCAAGTAGTGTGTGCCCGTCTGTTGTGTGACTCTGGTAACTAGAGATCCCT
CAGACCCTTTTAGTCAGTGTGGAAAATCTCTAGCAGTGGCGCCCGAACAGGGACTTGAAAGCGAAAGGGA
AACCAGAGGAGCTCTCTCGACGCAGGACTCGGCTTGCTGAAGCGCGCACGGCAAGAGGCGAGGGGCGGCG
ACTGGTGAGTACGCCAAAAATTTTGACTAGCGGAGGCTAGAAGGAGAGAGATGGGTGCGAGAGCGTCAGT
ATTAAGCGGGGGAGAATTAGATCGCGATGGGAAAAAATTCGGTTAAGGCCAGGGGGAAAGAAAAAATATA
AATTAAAACATATAGTATGGGCAAGCAGGGAGCTAGAACGATTCGCAGTTAATCCTGGCCTGTTAGAAAC
ATCAGAAGGCTGTAGACAAATACTGGGACAGCTACAACCATCCCTTCAGACAGGATCAGAAGAACTTAGA
TCATTATATAATACAGTAGCAACCCTCTATTGTGTGCATCAAAGGATAGAGATAAAAGACACCAAGGAAG
CTTTAGACAAGATAGAGGAAGAGCAAAACAAAAGTAAGACCACCGCACAGCAAGCGGCCGCTGATCTTCA
GACCTGGAGGAGGAGATATGAGGGACAATTGGAGAAGTGAATTATATAAATATAAAGTAGTAAAAATTGA
ACCATTAGGAGTAGCACCCACCAAGGCAAAGAGAAGAGTGGTGCAGAGAGAAAAAAGAGCAGTGGGAATA
GGAGCTTTGTTCCTTGGGTTCTTGGGAGCAGCAGGAAGCACTATGGGCGCAGCGTCAATGACGCTGACGG
TACAGGCCAGACAATTATTGTCTGGTATAGTGCAGCAGCAGAACAATTTGCTGAGGGCTATTGAGGCGCA
ACAGCATCTGTTGCAACTCACAGTCTGGGGCATCAAGCAGCTCCAGGCAAGAATCCTGGCTGTGGAAAGA
TACCTAAAGGATCAACAGCTCCTGGGGATTTGGGGTTGCTCTGGAAAACTCATTTGCACCACTGCTGTGC
CTTGGAATGCTAGTTGGAGTAATAAATCTCTGGAACAGATTTGGAATCACACGACCTGGATGGAGTGGGA
CAGAGAAATTAACAATTACACAAGCTTAATACACTCCTTAATTGAAGAATCGCAAAACCAGCAAGAAAAG
AATGAACAAGAATTATTGGAATTAGATAAATGGGCAAGTTTGTGGAATTGGTTTAACATAACAAATTGGC
TGTGGTATATAAAATTATTCATAATGATAGTAGGAGGCTTGGTAGGTTTAAGAATAGTTTTTGCTGTACT
TTCTATAGTGAATAGAGTTAGGCAGGGATATTCACCATTATCGTTTCAGACCCACCTCCCAACCCCGAGG
GGACCCGACAGGCCCGAAGGAATAGAAGAAGAAGGTGGAGAGAGAGACAGAGACAGATCCATTCGATTAG
TGAACGGATCGGCACTGCGTGCGCCAATTCTGCAGACAAATGGCAGTATTCATCCACAATTTTAAAAGAA
AAGGGGGGATTGGGGGGTACAGTGCAGGGGAAAGAATAGTAGACATAATAGCAACAGACATACAAACTAA
AGAATTACAAAAACAAATTACAAAAATTCAAAATTTTCGGGTTTATTACAGGGACAGCAGAGATCCAGTT
TGGGGGGTTCCGCGCACATTTCCCCGAAAAGTGCCACCTTGTACAAAAAAGCAGGCTTTAAAGGAACCAA
TTCAGTCGACTGGATCCGGTACCAAGGTCGGGCAGGAAGAGGGCCTATTTCCCATGATTCCTTCATATTT
GCATATACGATACAAGGCTGTTAGAGAGATAATTAGAATTAATTTGACTGTAAACACAAAGATATTAGTA
CAAAATACGTGACGTAGAAAGTAATAATTTCTTGGGTAGTTTGCAGTTTTAAAATTATGTTTTAAAATGG
ACTATCATATGCTTACCGTAACTTGAAAGTATTTCGATTTCTTGGCTTTATATATCTTGTGGAAAGGACG
AAACACCGTCACCACATTATATCAATTACTTCTTAAATCACACAATCAGGGTTAGAGCTAGAAATAGCAA
GTTAACCTAAGGCTAGTCCGTTATCAACTTGAAAAAGTGGCACCGAGTCGGTGCTTTTTTCTAGACCCAG
CTTTCTTGTACAAAGTTGGCATTAGACGTCGAGGAATTCTACCGGGTAGGGGAGGCGCTTTTCCCAAGGC
AGTCTGGAGCATGCGCTTTAGCAGCCCCGCTGGGCACTTGGCGCTACACAAGTGGCCTCTGGCCTCGCAC
ACATTCCACATCCACCGGTAGGCGCCAACCGGCTCCGTTCTTTGGTGGCCCCTTCGCGCCACCTTCTACT
CCTCCCCTAGTCAGGAAGTTCCCCCCCGCCCCGCAGCTCGCGTCGTGCAGGACGTGACAAATGGAAGTAG
CACGTCTCACTAGTCTCGTGCAGATGGACAGCACCGCTGAGCAATGGAAGCGGGTAGGCCTTTGGGGCAG
CGGCCAATAGCAGCTTTGCTCCTTCGCTTTCTGGGCTCAGAGGCTGGGAAGGGGTGGGTCCGGGGGCGGG
CTCAGGGGCGGGCTCAGGGGCGGGGCGGGCGCCCGAAGGTCCTCCGGAGGCCCGGCATTCTGCACGCTTC
AAAAGCGCACGTCTGCCGCGCTGTTCTCCTCTTCCTCATCTCCGGGCCTTTCGACCTGCATCCCAAGCTT
GCCACCATGGTGAGCAAGGGCGAGGAGCTGTTCACCGGGGTGGTGCCCATCCTGGTCGAGCTGGACGGCG
ACGTAAACGGCCACAAGTTCAGCGTGAGGGGCGAGGGCGAGGGCGATGCCACCAACGGCAAGCTGACCCT
GAAGTTCATCTGCACCACCGGCAAGCTGCCCGTGCCCTGGCCCACCCTCGTGACCACCCTGAGCCACGGC
GTGCAGTGCTTCGCCCGCTACCCCGACCACATGAAGCAGCACGACTTCTTCAAGTCCGCCATGCCCGAAG
GCTACGTCCAGGAGCGCACCATCTTCTTCAAGGACGACGGCACCTACAAGACCCGCGCCGAGGTGAAGTT
CGAGGGCGACACCCTAGTGAACCGCATCGAGCTGAAGGGCGTCGACTTCAAGGAGGACGGCAACATCCTG
GGGCACAAGCTGGAGTACAACTTCAACAGCCACAACATCTATATCATGGCCGTCAAGCAGAAGAACGGCA
TCAAGGTGAACTTCAAGATCCGCCACAACGTGGAGGACGGCAGCGTGCAGCTCGCCGACCACTACCAGCA
GAACACCCCCATCGGCGACGGCCCCGTGCTGCTGCCCGACAGCCACTACCTGAGCACCCAGTCCGTGCTG
AGCAAAGACCCCAACGAGAAGCGCGATCACATGGTCCTGCTGGAGTTCCGCACCGCCGCCGGGATCACTC
TCGGCATGGACGAGCTGTACAAGGGAAGCGGAGCTACTAACTTCAGCCTGCTGAAGCAGGCTGGAGACGT
GGAGGAGAACCCTGGACCTAAAAAGCCTGAACTCACCGCGACGTCTGTCGAGAAGTTTCTGATCGAAAAG
TTCGACAGCGTCTCCGACCTGATGCAGCTCTCGGAGGGCGAAGAATCTCGTGCTTTCAGCTTCGATGTAG
GAGGGCGTGGATATGTCCTGCGGGTAAATAGCTGCGCCGATGGTTTCTACAAAGATCGTTATGTTTATCG
GCACTTTGCATCGGCCGCGCTCCCGATTCCGGAAGTGCTTGACATTGGGGAATTCAGCGAGAGCCTGACC
TATTGCATCTCCCGCCGTGCACAGGGTGTCACGTTGCAAGACCTGCCTGAAACCGAACTGCCCGCTGTTC
TGCAGCCGGTCGCGGAGGCCATGGATGCGATCGCTGCGGCCGATCTTAGCCAGACGAGCGGGTTCGGCCC
ATTCGGACCGCAAGGAATCGGTCAATACACTACATGGCGTGATTTCATATGCGCGATTGCTGATCCCCAT
GTGTATCACTGGCAAACTGTGATGGACGACACCGTCAGTGCGTCCGTCGCGCAGGCTCTCGATGAGCTGA
TGCTTTGGGCCGAGGACTGCCCCGAAGTCCGGCACCTCGTGCACGCGGATTTCGGCTCCAACAATGTCCT
GACGGACAATGGCCGCATAACAGCGGTCATTGACTGGAGCGAGGCGATGTTCGGGGATTCCCAATACGAG
GTCGCCAACATCTTCTTCTGGAGGCCGTGGTTGGCTTGTATGGAGCAGCAGACGCGCTACTTCGAGCGGA
GGCATCCGGAGCTTGCAGGATCGCCGCGGCTCCGGGCGTATATGCTCCGCATTGGTCTTGACCAACTCTA
TCAGAGCTTGGTTGACGGCAATTTCGATGATGCAGCTTGGGCGCAGGGTCGATGCGACGCAATCGTCCGA
TCCGGAGCCGGGACTGTCGGGCGTACACAAATCGCCCGCAGAAGCGCGGCCGTCTGGACCGATGGCTGTG
TAGAAGTACTCGCCGATAGTGGAAACCGACGCCCCAGCACTCGTCCGGATCGGGAGATGGGGGAGGCTAA
CTAAGAATTCGATATCAAGCTTATCGATAATCAACCTCTGGATTACAAAATTTGTGAAAGATTGACTGGT
ATTCTTAACTATGTTGCTCCTTTTACGCTATGTGGATACGCTGCTTTAATGCCTTTGTATCATGCTATTG
CTTCCCGTATGGCTTTCATTTTCTCCTCCTTGTATAAATCCTGGTTGCTGTCTCTTTATGAGGAGTTGTG
GCCCGTTGTCAGGCAACGTGGCGTGGTGTGCACTGTGTTTGCTGACGCAACCCCCACTGGTTGGGGCATT
GCCACCACCTGTCAGCTCCTTTCCGGGACTTTCGCTTTCCCCCTCCCTATTGCCACGGCGGAACTCATCG
CCGCCTGCCTTGCCCGCTGCTGGACAGGGGCTCGGCTGTTGGGCACTGACAATTCCGTGGTGTTGTCGGG
GAAATCATCGTCCTTTCCTTGGCTGCTCGCCTGTGTTGCCACCTGGATTCTGCGCGGGACGTCCTTCTGC
TACGTCCCTTCGGCCCTCAATCCAGCGGACCTTCCTTCCCGCGGCCTGCTGCCGGCTCTGCGGCCTCTTC
CGCGTCTTCGCCTTCGCCCTCAGACGAGTCGGATCTCCCTTTGGGCCGCCTCCCCGCATCGATACCGTCG
ACCTCGAGACCTAGAAAAACATGGAGCAATCACAAGTAGCAATACAGCAGCTACCAATGCTGATTGTGCC
TGGCTAGAAGCACAAGAGGAGGAGGAGGTGGGTTTTCCAGTCACACCTCAGGTACCTTTAAGACCAATGA
CTTACAAGGCAGCTGTAGATCTTAGCCACTTTTTAAAAGAAAAGGGGGGACTGGAAGGGCTAATTCACTC
CCAACGAAGACAAGATATCCTTGATCTGTGGATCTACCACACACAAGGCTACTTCCCTGATTGGCAGAAC
TACACACCAGGGCCAGGGATCAGATATCCACTGACCTTTGGATGGTGCTACAAGCTAGTACCAGTTGAGC
AAGAGAAGGTAGAAGAAGCCAATGAAGGAGAGAACACCCGCTTGTTACACCCTGTGAGCCTGCATGGGAT
GGATGACCCGGAGAGAGAAGTATTAGAGTGGAGGTTTGACAGCCGCCTAGCATTTCATCACATGGCCCGA
GAGCTGCATCCGGACTGTACTGGGTCTCTCTGGTTAGACCAGATCTGAGCCTGGGAGCTCTCTGGCTAAC
TAGGGAACCCACTGCTTAAGCCTCAATAAAGCTTGCCTTGAGTGCTTCAAGTAGTGTGTGCCCGTCTGTT
GTGTGACTCTGGTAACTAGAGATCCCTCAGACCCTTTTAGTCAGTGTGGAAAATCTCTAGCAGGGCCCGT
TTAAACCCGCTGATCAGCCTCGACTGTGCCTTCTAGTTGCCAGCCATCTGTTGTTTGCCCCTCCCCCGTG
CCTTCCTTGACCCTGGAAGGTGCCACTCCCACTGTCCTTTCCTAATAAAATGAGGAAATTGCATCGCATT
GTCTGAGTAGGTGTCATTCTATTCTGGGGGGTGGGGTGGGGCAGGACAGCAAGGGGGAGGATTGGGAAGA
CAATAGCAGGCATGCTGGGGATGCGGTGGGCTCTATGGCTTCTGAGGCGGAAAGAACCAGCTGGGGCTCT
AGGGGGTATCCCC
[124 nt withheld, positions 7084-7207]
C
[91 nt withheld, positions 7209-7299]
A
[49 nt withheld, positions 7301-7349]
CCTTTGACGTTGGAGTCCACGTTCTTT
[37 nt withheld, positions 7377-7413]
ACCCTATCTCGGTCTATTCTTTTGATTTATAAGGGATTTTGCCGATTTCGGCCTATTGGTTAAAAAATGA
GCTGATTTAACAAAAATTTAACGCGAATTAATTCTGTGGAATGTGTGTCAGTTAGGGTGTGGAAAGTCCC
CAGGCTCCCCAGCAGGCAGAAGTATGCAAAGCATGCATCTCAATTAGTCAGCAACCAGGTGTGGAAAGTC
CCCAGGCTCCCCAGCAGGCAGAAGTATGCAAAGCATGCATCTCAATTAGTCAGCAACCATAGTCCCGCCC
CTAACTCCGCCCATCCCGCCCCTAACTCCGCCCAGTTCCGCCCATTCTCCGCCCCATGGCTGACTAATTT
TTTTTATTTATGCAGAGGCCGAGGCCGCCTCTGCCTCTGAGCTATTCCAGAAGTAGTGAGGAGGCTTTTT
TGGAGGCCTAGGCTTTTGCAAAAAGCTCCCGGGAGCTTGTATATCCATTTTCGGATCTGATCAGCACGTG
TTGACAATTAATCATCGGCATAGTATATCGGCATAGTATAATACGACAAGGTGAGGAACTAAACCATGGC
CAAGTTGACCAGTGCCGTTCCGGTGCTCACCGCGCGCGACGTCGCCGGAGCGGTCGAGTTCTGGACCGAC
CGGCTCGGGTTCTCCCGGGACTTCGTGGAGGACGACTTCGCCGGTGTGGTCCGGGACGACGTGACCCTGT
TCATCAGCGCGGTCCAGGACCAGGTGGTGCCGGACAACACCCTGGCCTGGGTGTGGGTGCGCGGCCTGGA
CGAGCTGTACGCCGAGTGGTCGGAGGTCGTGTCCACGAACTTCCGGGACGCCTCCGGGCCGGCCATGACC
GAGATCGGCGAGCAGCCGTGGGGGCGGGAGTTCGCCCTGCGCGACCCGGCCGGCAACTGCGTGCACTTCG
TGGCCGAGGAGCAGGACTGACACGTGCTACGAGATTTCGATTCCACCGCCGCCTTCTATGAAAGGTTGGG
CTTCGGAATCGTTTTCCGGGACGCCGGCTGGATGATCCTCCAGCGCGGGGATCTCATGCTGGAGTTCTTC
GCCCACCCCAACTTGTTTATTGCAGCTTATAATGGTTACAAATAAAGCAATAGCATCACAAATTTCACAA
ATAAAGCATTTTTTTCACTGCATTCTAGTTGTGGTTTGTCCAAACTCATCAATGTATCTTATCATGTCTG
TATACCGTCGACCTCTAGCTAGAGCTTGGCGTAATCATGGTCATAGCTGTTTCCTGTGTGAAATTGTTAT
CCGCTCACAATTCCACACAACATACGAGCCGGAAGCATAAAGTGTAAAGCCTGGGGTGCCTAATGAGTGA
GCTAACTCACATTAATTGCGTTGCGCTCACTGCCCGCTTTCCAGTCGGGAAACCTGTCGTGCCAGCTGCA
TTAATGAATCGGCCAACGCGCGGGGAGAGGCGGTTTGCGTATTGGGCGCTCTTCCGCTTCCTCGCTCACT
GACTCGCTGCGCTCGGTCGTTCGGCTGCGGCGAGCGGTATCAGCTCACTCAAAGGCGGTAATACGGTTAT
CCACAGAATCAGGGGATAACGCAGGAAAGAACATGTGAGCAAAAGGCCAGCAAAAGGCCAGGAACCGTAA
AAAGGCCGCGTTGCTGGCGTTTTTCCATAGGCTCCGCCCCCCTGACGAGCATCACAAAAATCGACGCTCA
AGTCAGAGGTGGCGAAACCCGACAGGACTATAAAGATACCAGGCGTTTCCCCCTGGAAGCTCCCTCGTGC
GCTCTCCTGTTCCGACCCTGCCGCTTACCGGATACCTGTCCGCCTTTCTCCCTTCGGGAAGCGTGGCGCT
TTCTCATAGCTCACGCTGTAGGTATCTCAGTTCGGTGTAGGTCGTTCGCTCCAAGCTGGGCTGTGTGCAC
GAACCCCCCGTTCAGCCCGACCGCTGCGCCTTATCCGGTAACTATCGTCTTGAGTCCAACCCGGTAAGAC
ACGACTTATCGCCACTGGCAGCAGCCACTGGTAACAGGATTAGCAGAGCGAGGTATGTAGGCGGTGCTAC
AGAGTTCTTGAAGTGGTGGCCTAACTACGGCTACACTAGAAGAACAGTATTTGGTATCTGCGCTCTGCTG
AAGCCAGTTACCTTCGGAAAAAGAGTTGGTAGCTCTTGATCCGGCAAACAAACCACCGCTGGTAGCGGTG
GTTTTTTTGTTTGCAAGCAGCAGATTACGCGCAGAAAAAAAGGATCTCAAGAAGATCCTTTGATCTTTTC
TACGGGGTCTGACGCTCAGTGGAACGAAAACTCACGTTAAGGGATTTTGGTCATGAGATTATCAAAAAGG
ATCTTCACCTAGATCCTTTTAAATTAAAAATGAAGTTTTAAATCAATCTAAAGTATATATGAGTAAACTT
GGTCTGACAGTTACCAATGCTTAATCAGTGAGGCACCTATCTCAGCGATCTGTCTATTTCGTTCATCCAT
AGTTGCCTGACTCCCCGTCGTGTAGATAACTACGATACGGGAGGGCTTACCATCTGGCCCCAGTGCTGCA
ATGATACCGCGAGACCCACGCTCACCGGCTCCAGATTTATCAGCAATAAACCAGCCAGCCGGAAGGGCCG
AGCGCAGAAGTGGTCCTGCAACTTTATCCGCCTCCATCCAGTCTATTAATTGTTGCCGGGAAGCTAGAGT
AAGTAGTTCGCCAGTTAATAGTTTGCGCAACGTTGTTGCCATTGCTACAGGCATCGTGGTGTCACGCTCG
TCGTTTGGTATGGCTTCATTCAGCTCCGGTTCCCAACGATCAAGGCGAGTTACATGATCCCCCATGTTGT
GCAAAAAAGCGGTTAGCTCCTTCGGTCCTCCGATCGTTGTCAGAAGTAAGTTGGCCGCAGTGTTATCACT
CATGGTTATGGCAGCACTGCATAATTCTCTTACTGTCATGCCATCCGTAAGATGCTTTTCTGTGACTGGT
GAGTACTCAACCAAGTCATTCTGAGAATAGTGTATGCGGCGACCGAGTTGCTCTTGCCCGGCGTCAATAC
GGGATAATACCGCGCCACATAGCAGAACTTTAAAAGTGCTCATCATTGGAAAACGTTCTTCGGGGCGAAA
ACTCTCAAGGATCTTACCGCTGTTGAGATCCAGTTCGATGTAACCCACTCGTGCACCCAACTGATCTTCA
GCATCTTTTACTTTCACCAGCGTTTCTGGGTGAGCAAAAACAGGAAGGCAAAATGCCGCAAAAAAGGGAA
TAAGGGCGACACGGAAATGTTGAATACTCATACTCTTCCTTTTTCAATATTATTGAAGCATTTATCAGGG
TTATTGTCTCATGAGCGGATACATATTTGAATGTATTTAGAAAAATAAACAAATAGGGGTTCCGCGCACA
TTTCCCCGAAAAGTGCCACCTGAC
Features (pLannotate 1.2.2; 35 found; start..end, strand, type, name):
     31..83      -  misc_feature   bom (fragment): basis of mobility region from pBR322
    238..617     +  enhancer       CMV enhancer: human cytomegalovirus immediate early enhancer
    618..817     +  promoter       CMV promoter: human cytomegalovirus (CMV) immediate early promoter
    835..1015    +  LTR            5' LTR (truncated): truncated 5' long terminal repeat (LTR) from HIV-1
   1062..1187    +  misc_feature   HIV-1 Ψ: packaging signal of human immunodeficiency virus type 1
   1171..1534    +  CDS            HIV-1 gag (fragment): gag protein from human immunodeficiency virus 1; gag
   1680..1913    +  misc_feature   RRE: The Rev response element (RRE) of HIV-1 allows for Rev-dependent mRNA export from the nucleus to the cytoplasm.
   2290..2390    +  CDS            Rev (fragment): human immunodeficiency virus 1 (HIV-1) Rev protein; rev; enhances nuclear export of unspliced and incompletely spliced viral mRNAs
   2440..2557    +  misc_feature   cPPT/CTS: central polypurine tract and central termination sequence of HIV-1
   2629..2647    +  protein_bind   attB1 (fragment): mutant version of attB; recombination site for the Gateway® BP reaction BP Clonase™
   2699..2939    +  promoter       U6 promoter: RNA polymerase III promoter for human U6 snRNA
   2992..3064    +  misc_RNA       gRNA scaffold: guide RNA scaffold for the Streptococcus pyogenes CRISPR/Cas9 system
   3075..3096    -  protein_bind   attB2 (fragment): mutant version of attB; recombination site for the Gateway® BP reaction BP Clonase™
   3124..3623    +  promoter       PGK promoter: mouse phosphoglycerate kinase 1 promoter
   3647..4363    +  CDS            EBFP2: EBFP2 is a basic (constitutively fluorescent) blue fluorescent protein published in 2007, derived from Aequorea victoria. It is reported to be a rapidly-maturing monomer with moderate acid sensitivity.
   4430..5462    +  CDS            HygR (fragment): hygromycin B phosphotransferase confers resistance to hygromycin
   5465..5489    +  misc_feature   MCS (fragment): pBluescript multiple cloning site
   5489..6077    +  misc_feature   WPRE: woodchuck hepatitis virus posttranscriptional regulatory element
   6014..6595    +  CDS            nef (fragment): NEF_HV1H2 - Experimental evidence at protein level: Swiss-Prot protein existence level 1. Extracellular Nef protein targets CD4(+) T-lymphocytes for apoptosis by interacting with CXCR4 surface receptors. From Human immunodeficiency virus type 1 group M subtype B (isolate HXB2) (HIV-1).
   6602..6782    +  LTR            5' LTR (truncated): truncated 5' long terminal repeat (LTR) from HIV-1
   6814..7038    +  polyA_signal   bGH poly(A) signal: bovine growth hormone polyadenylation signal
   7042..7063    +  promoter       SV40 promoter (fragment): SV40 enhancer and early promoter
   7084..7512    +  rep_origin     f1 ori (sequence partly withheld): f1 bacteriophage origin of replication; arrow indicates direction of (+) strand synthesis
   7526..7855    +  promoter       SV40 promoter: SV40 enhancer and early promoter
   7903..7950    +  promoter       EM7 promoter: synthetic bacterial promoter&nbsp
   7969..8343    +  CDS            BleoR: antibiotic-binding protein; Sh ble from Streptoalloteichus hindustanus; confers resistance to bleomycin, phleomycin, and Zeocin™
   8353..8478    +  CDS            ble (fragment): BLE_KLEPN - Experimental evidence at protein level: Swiss-Prot protein existence level 1. Binding protein with a strong affinity to the bleomycin family of antibiotics. Binds to CL990; an antimitotic-antibiotic compound. From Klebsiella pneumoniae.
   8473..8594    +  polyA_signal   SV40 poly(A) signal: SV40 polyadenylation signal
   8665..8687    -  protein_bind   lac operator (fragment): The lac repressor binds to the lac operator to inhibit transcription in E. coli. This inhibition can be relieved by adding lactose or isopropyl-β-D-thiogalactopyranoside (IPTG). lac repressor encoded by lacI
   8691..8721    -  promoter       lac promoter: promoter for the E. coli lac operon
   8736..8757    -  protein_bind   CAP binding site: CAP binding activates transcription in the presence of cAMP. E. coli catabolite activator protein
   8770..8862    -  CDS            lacI (fragment): lac repressor; lacI; The lac repressor binds to the lac operator to inhibit transcription in E. coli. This inhibition can be relieved by adding lactose or isopropyl-β-D-thiogalactopyranoside (IPTG).
   9045..9633    -  rep_origin     ori: high-copy-number ColE1/pMB1/pBR322/pUC origin of replication
   9804..10664   -  CDS            AmpR: β-lactamase; bla; confers resistance to ampicillin, carbenicillin, and related antibiotics
  10665..10769   -  promoter       AmpR promoter: bla
