[The description below was written by a language model from this plasmid's Addgene catalogue record and pLannotate feature annotations shown in this document.]
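Description:
Construct 10 - U6p_40nt_stgRNA is a 10.8 kb HIV-1-based lentiviral transfer plasmid for mammalian expression of a self-targeting guide RNA (stgRNA) with a 40-nt specificity region. In bacteria it replicates from a high-copy ColE1/pUC-type origin and is selected with ampicillin (AmpR). The backbone also carries an f1 origin and an SV40/EM7-driven bleomycin/Zeocin resistance cassette that lies outside the packaged viral region. A CMV enhancer/promoter fused to a truncated 5' LTR drives transcription of the viral genome. This is followed by the Ψ packaging signal, a partial gag sequence, the RRE for Rev-dependent nuclear export, and the cPPT/CTS. A WPRE, a truncated 3' LTR and a bGH polyadenylation signal close the unit.

The payload sits between remnants of Gateway attB1 and attB2 sites, which suggests it was inserted by recombinational cloning. A human U6 RNA polymerase III promoter is followed by a gap of about 50 nt and then a Streptococcus pyogenes Cas9 guide scaffold, consistent with the 40-nt spacer. Downstream, a mouse PGK promoter drives EBFP2 followed by a hygromycin resistance gene, so transduced cells can be identified by blue fluorescence and selected with hygromycin. The element linking the two coding sequences is not annotated.

According to the associated publication title, the construct belongs to a system for continuous genetic recording in human cells. There, a self-targeting guide directs Cas9 to its own encoding DNA, so that mutations accumulate at that locus as a record of activity. Cas9 is not annotated on this plasmid and would have to be supplied separately. The record does not describe the scaffold changes that allow self-targeting.
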