Addgene plasmid #81249: Construct 10 - U6p_40nt_stgRNA
Purpose: Expresses 40nt stgRNA
Depositing lab: Timothy Lu. Depositing organization: Massachusetts Institute of Technology. Publication: Continuous genetic recording with self-targeting CRISPR-Cas in human cells. Perli SD, Cui CH, Lu TK. Science. 2016 Aug 18. pii: aag0511. 10.1126/science.aag0511 PubMed 27540006.
Backbone
  Vector backbone: Lentiviral
  Total vector size (bp): 10797
  Vector type: Mammalian Expression, Lentiviral, Synthetic Biology
  Selectable markers: Hygromycin
Growth in bacteria
  Bacterial resistance: Ampicillin, 100 μg/mL
  Growth temperature: 37°C
  Growth strain: NEB Stable
  Copy number: High Copy
Gene/Insert
  Gene/Insert name: sgRNA
  gRNA/shRNA sequence: 40nt sgRNA
  Species: H. sapiens (human)
Terms and licenses: Academic/Nonprofit Terms; Industry Terms: Not Available to Industry
How to cite: Construct 10 - U6p_40nt_stgRNA was a gift from Timothy Lu (Addgene plasmid # 81249 ; http://n2t.net/addgene:81249 ; RRID:Addgene_81249)
