>Addgene plasmid #81249 | Construct 10 - U6p_40nt_stgRNA | addgene partial sequence | sequence record 157799 | Hygro-R 5'-tatccacgccctcctacatc-3'
AGAGCTGCATCAGGTCGGAGACGCTGTCGAACTTTTCGATCAGAAACTTCTCGACAGACGTCGCGGTGAG
TTCAGGCTTTTTAGGTCCAGGGTTCTCCTCCACGTCTCCAGCCTGCTTCAGCAGGCTGAAGTTAGTAGCT
CCGCTTCCCTTGTACAGCTCGTCCATGCCGAGAGTGATCCCGGCGGCGGTGCGGAACTCCAGCAGGACCA
TGTGATCGCGCTTCTCGTTGGGGTCTTTGCTCAGCACGGACTGGGTGCTCAGGTAGTGGCTGTCGGGCAG
CAGCACGGGGCCGTCGCCGATGGGGGTGTTCTGCTGGTAGTGGTCGGCGAGCTGCACGCTGCCGTCCTCC
ACGTTGTGGCGGATCTTGAAGTTCACCTTGATGCCGTTCTTCTGCTTGACGGCCATGATATAGATGTTGT
GGCTGTTGAAGTTGTACTCCAGCTTGTGCCCCAGGATGTTGCCGTCCTCCTTGAAGTCGACGCCCTTCAG
CTCGATGCGGTTCACTAGGGTGTCGCCCTCGAACTTCACCTCGGCGCGGGTCTTGTAGGTGCCGTCGTCC
TTGAAGAAGATGGTGCGCTCCTGGACGTAGCCTTCGGGCATGGCGGACTTGAAGAAGTCGTGCTGCTTCA
TGTGGTCGGGGTAGCGGGCGAAGCACTGCACGCCGTGGCTCAGGGTGGTCACGAGGGTGGGCCAGGGCAC
GGGCAGCTTGCCGGTGGTGCAGATGAACTTCAGGGTCAGCTTGCCGTTGGTGGCATCGCCCTCGCCCTCG
CCCCTCACGCTGAACTTGTGGCCGTTTACGTCGCCGTCCAGCTCGACCAGGATGGGCACCACCCCGGTGA
ACAGCTCCTCGCCCTTGCTCACCATGGTGGCAAGCTTGGGATGCAGGTCGAAAG
