>Addgene plasmid #81249 | Construct 10 - U6p_40nt_stgRNA | addgene partial sequence | sequence record 159245 | hU6-F 5'-GAGGGCCTATTTCCCATGATT-3'
TTAGAGAGATAATTAGAATTAATTTGACTGTAAACACAAAGATATTAGTACAAAATACGTGACGTAGAAA
GTAATAATTTCTTGGGTAGTTTGCAGTTTTAAAATTATGTTTTAAAATGGACTATCATATGCTTACCGTA
ACTTGAAAGTATTTCGATTTCTTGGCTTTATATATCTTGTGGAAAGGACGAAACACCGTCACCACATTAT
ATCAATTACTTCTTAAATCACACAATCAGGGTTAGAGCTAGAAATAGCAAGTTAACCTAAGGCTAGTCCG
TTATCAACTTGAAAAAGTGGCACCGAGTCGGTGCTTTTTTCTAGACCCAGCTTTCTTGTACAAAGTTGGC
ATTAGACGTCGAGGAATTCTACCGGGTAGGGGAGGCGCTTTTCCCAAGGCAGTCTGGAGCATGCGCTTTA
GCAGCCCCGCTGGGCACTTGGCGCTACACAAGTGGCCTCTGGCCTCGCACACATTCCACATCCACCGGTA
GGCGCCAACCGGCTCCGTTCTTTGGTGGCCCCTTCGCGCCACCTTCTACTCCTCCCCTAGTCAGGAAGTT
CCCCCCCGCCCCGCAGCTCGCGTCGTGCAGGACGTGACAAATGGAAGTAGCACGTCTCACTAGTCTCGTG
CAGATGGACAGCACCGCTGAGCAATGGAAGCGGGTAGGCCTTTGGGGCAGCGGCCAATAGCAGCTTTGCT
CCTTCGCTTTCTGGGCTCAGAGGCTGGGAAGGGGTGGGTCCGGGGGCGGGCTCAGGGGCGGGCTCAGGGG
CGGGGCGGGCGCCCGAAGGTCCTCCGGAGGCCCGGCATTCTGCACGCTTCAAAAGCGCACGTCTGCCGCG
CTGTTCTCCTCTTCCTCATCTCCGGG
